Addgene plasmid #200282: pET30-10His-FKBP(f36v)-SNAP
Purpose: For recombinant expression in E.coli (Rosetta) of a 10His-tag - FKBP(f36v) - SNAPtag fusion protein
Depositing lab: Kristina Ganzinger. Depositing organization: AMOLF. Publication: Dual-color DNA-PAINT single-particle tracking enables extended studies of membrane protein interactions. Niederauer C, Nguyen C, Wang-Henderson M, Stein J, Strauss S, Cumberworth A, Stehr F, Jungmann R, Schwille P, Ganzinger KA. Nat Commun. 2023 Jul 19;14(1):4345. doi: 10.1038/s41467-023-40065-8. PubMed 37468504.
Backbone
  Vector backbone: pET30
  Vector type: Bacterial Expression
Growth in bacteria
  Bacterial resistance: Kanamycin, 50 μg/mL
  Growth temperature: 37°C
  Growth strain: DH5alpha
  Growth instructions: Depositor recommends using Rosetta for protein expression.
  Copy number: Unknown
Gene/Insert
  Gene/Insert name: FKBP-SNAPtag
  Species: H. sapiens (human)
  Insert size (bp): 900
  Tag / fusion protein: His-tag (N terminal on insert)
Terms and licenses: Academic/Nonprofit Terms; Industry Terms: Not Available to Industry
Depositor comments: Please visit https://www.biorxiv.org/content/10.1101/2022.08.25.503948v1 for bioRxiv preprint.
How to cite: pET30-10His-FKBP(f36v)-SNAP was a gift from Kristina Ganzinger (Addgene plasmid # 200282 ; http://n2t.net/addgene:200282 ; RRID:Addgene_200282)
