[The description below was written by a language model from this plasmid's Addgene catalogue record and pLannotate feature annotations shown in this document.]
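Description:
pET30-10His-FKBP(f36v)-SNAP is a bacterial expression plasmid built on the pET30 backbone for producing a recombinant fusion protein in E. coli; the depositor points to Rosetta cells as the expression host. The roughly 6.1 kb plasmid is selected with kanamycin through an aph(3')-Ia resistance gene. It replicates from a ColE1/pBR322-type origin accompanied by the bom region and the rop gene, which normally restrains copy number (the catalogue lists copy number as unknown). An f1 origin is also present, and short annotated tetracycline-resistance fragments appear to be nonfunctional backbone remnants.

The payload is a standard pET cassette: a T7 promoter followed by a lac operator, the T7 gene 10 ribosome binding site, the open reading frame and a T7 terminator. A plasmid-borne lacI gene supplies repressor, so transcription depends on T7 RNA polymerase from the host and is induced with IPTG. The reading frame starts with an N-terminal polyhistidine tag, described as 10xHis by the depositor but scored as an 8xHis match by the automated annotation. It continues into human FKBP1A (FKBP12), which per the construct name carries the F36V substitution, a variant known for accommodating synthetic "bumped" ligands and dimerizers. This is fused directly to SNAP-tag, the O6-alkylguanine-DNA alkyltransferase derivative that reacts covalently with benzylguanine substrates. A short His-tag fragment annotated downstream of SNAP likely derives from the vector; the record does not show whether it is translated.

The His tag allows affinity purification or attachment to nickel-chelating surfaces, and SNAP-tag permits site-specific labelling. The associated publication concerns dual-colour DNA-PAINT single-particle tracking of membrane protein interactions, which suggests use as a labelled, dimerizable model protein.
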