Features (pLannotate 1.2.2; 21 found; start..end, strand, type, name):
     59..487     +  rep_origin     f1 ori (sequence partly withheld): f1 bacteriophage origin of replication; arrow indicates direction of (+) strand synthesis
    540..597     +  promoter       AmpR promoter (fragment): bla
    606..1421    -  CDS            KanR: aminoglycoside phosphotransferase; aph(3')-Ia; confers resistance to kanamycin in bacteria or G418 (Geneticin®) in eukaryotes
   1543..2131    +  rep_origin     ori: high-copy-number ColE1/pMB1/pBR322/pUC origin of replication
   2317..2456    -  misc_feature   bom: basis of mobility region from pBR322
   2558..2749    -  CDS            rop: Rop protein, which maintains plasmids at low copy number; rop
   2766..3146    +  CDS            YPB1_ECOLX: Protein predicted: Swiss-Prot protein existence level 4. From Escherichia coli.
   3218..3509    -  CDS            TcR (fragment): tetracycline efflux protein; tet; confers resistance to tetracycline
   3524..3545    -  protein_bind   CAP binding site: CAP binding activates transcription in the presence of cAMP. E. coli catabolite activator protein
   3558..4640    -  CDS            lacI: lac repressor; lacI; The lac repressor binds to the lac operator to inhibit transcription in E. coli. This inhibition can be relieved by adding lactose or isopropyl-β-D-thiogalactopyranoside (IPTG).
   4641..4718    -  promoter       lacI promoter: lacI
   4726..5005    -  CDS            TcR (fragment): tetracycline efflux protein; tet; confers resistance to tetracycline
   5031..5049    +  promoter       T7 promoter: promoter for bacteriophage T7 RNA polymerase
   5050..5074    +  protein_bind   lac operator: The lac repressor binds to the lac operator to inhibit transcription in E. coli. This inhibition can be relieved by adding lactose or isopropyl-β-D-thiogalactopyranoside (IPTG). lac repressor encoded by lacI
   5089..5111    +  RBS            RBS: efficient ribosome binding site from bacteriophage T7 gene 10 (Olins and Rangwala, 1989)
   5122..5145    +  CDS            8xHis: 8xHis affinity tag
   5158..5478    +  CDS            FKBP1A: FKB1A_HUMAN - Also known as FKBP1, FKBP12. Experimental evidence at protein level: Swiss-Prot protein existence level 1. Keeps in an inactive conformation TGFBR1, the TGF-beta type I serine/threonine kinase receptor, preventing TGF-beta receptor activation in absence of ligand. Recruits SMAD7 to ACVR1B which prevents the association of SMAD2 and SMAD3 with the activin receptor complex, thereby blocking the activin signal. May modulate the RYR1 calcium channel activity. PPIases accelerate the folding of proteins. It catalyzes the cis-trans isomerization of proline imidic peptide bonds in oligop
   5479..6024    +  CDS            SNAP-tag®: human O6-alkylguanine-DNA-alkyltransferase variant that forms covalent bonds with benzylguanine derivatives fast-reacting variant, optimized for mammalian expression
   6037..6054    +  CDS            9xHis (fragment): 9xHis affinity tag
   6064..6113    +  CDS            SET1 (fragment): solubility-enhancement tag derived from T7 phage gene 10B
   6121..22      +  terminator     T7 terminator (across the origin): transcription terminator for bacteriophage T7 RNA polymerase
>Addgene plasmid #200282 | pET30-10His-FKBP(f36v)-SNAP | addgene full sequence | sequence record 405988 | Addgene NGS Result
ACGGGTCTTGAGGGGTTTTTTGCTGAAAGGAGGAACTATATCCGGATTGGCGAATGGG
[124 nt withheld, positions 59-182]
C
[91 nt withheld, positions 184-274]
A
[49 nt withheld, positions 276-324]
CCTTTGACGTTGGAGTCCACGTTCTTT
[37 nt withheld, positions 352-388]
ACCCTATCTCGGTCTATTCTTTTGATTTATAAGGGATTTTGCCGATTTCGGCCTATTGGTTAAAAAATGA
GCTGATTTAACAAAAATTTAACGCGAATTTTAACAAAATATTAACGCTTACAATTTAGGTGGCACTTTTC
GGGGAAATGTGCGCGGAACCCCTATTTGTTTATTTTTCTAAATACATTCAAATATGTATCCGCTCATGAA
TTAATTCTTAGAAAAACTCATCGAGCATCAAATGAAACTGCAATTTATTCATATCAGGATTATCAATACC
ATATTTTTGAAAAAGCCGTTTCTGTAATGAAGGAGAAAACTCACCGAGGCAGTTCCATAGGATGGCAAGA
TCCTGGTATCGGTCTGCGATTCCGACTCGTCCAACATCAATACAACCTATTAATTTCCCCTCGTCAAAAA
TAAGGTTATCAAGTGAGAAATCACCATGAGTGACGACTGAATCCGGTGAGAATGGCAAAAGTTTATGCAT
TTCTTTCCAGACTTGTTCAACAGGCCAGCCATTACGCTCGTCATCAAAATCACTCGCATCAACCAAACCG
TTATTCATTCGTGATTGCGCCTGAGCGAGACGAAATACGCGATCGCTGTTAAAAGGACAATTACAAACAG
GAATCGAATGCAACCGGCGCAGGAACACTGCCAGCGCATCAACAATATTTTCACCTGAATCAGGATATTC
TTCTAATACCTGGAATGCTGTTTTCCCGGGGATCGCAGTGGTGAGTAACCATGCATCATCAGGAGTACGG
ATAAAATGCTTGATGGTCGGAAGAGGCATAAATTCCGTCAGCCAGTTTAGTCTGACCATCTCATCTGTAA
CATCATTGGCAACGCTACCTTTGCCATGTTTCAGAAACAACTCTGGCGCATCGGGCTTCCCATACAATCG
ATAGATTGTCGCACCTGATTGCCCGACATTATCGCGAGCCCATTTATACCCATATAAATCAGCATCCATG
TTGGAATTTAATCGCGGCCTAGAGCAAGACGTTTCCCGTTGAATATGGCTCATAACACCCCTTGTATTAC
TGTTTATGTAAGCAGACAGTTTTATTGTTCATGACCAAAATCCCTTAACGTGAGTTTTCGTTCCACTGAG
CGTCAGACCCCGTAGAAAAGATCAAAGGATCTTCTTGAGATCCTTTTTTTCTGCGCGTAATCTGCTGCTT
GCAAACAAAAAAACCACCGCTACCAGCGGTGGTTTGTTTGCCGGATCAAGAGCTACCAACTCTTTTTCCG
AAGGTAACTGGCTTCAGCAGAGCGCAGATACCAAATACTGTCCTTCTAGTGTAGCCGTAGTTAGGCCACC
ACTTCAAGAACTCTGTAGCACCGCCTACATACCTCGCTCTGCTAATCCTGTTACCAGTGGCTGCTGCCAG
TGGCGATAAGTCGTGTCTTACCGGGTTGGACTCAAGACGATAGTTACCGGATAAGGCGCAGCGGTCGGGC
TGAACGGGGGGTTCGTGCACACAGCCCAGCTTGGAGCGAACGACCTACACCGAACTGAGATACCTACAGC
GTGAGCTATGAGAAAGCGCCACGCTTCCCGAAGGGAGAAAGGCGGACAGGTATCCGGTAAGCGGCAGGGT
CGGAACAGGAGAGCGCACGAGGGAGCTTCCAGGGGGAAACGCCTGGTATCTTTATAGTCCTGTCGGGTTT
CGCCACCTCTGACTTGAGCGTCGATTTTTGTGATGCTCGTCAGGGGGGCGGAGCCTATGGAAAAACGCCA
GCAACGCGGCCTTTTTACGGTTCCTGGCCTTTTGCTGGCCTTTTGCTCACATGTTCTTTCCTGCGTTATC
CCCTGATTCTGTGGATAACCGTATTACCGCCTTTGAGTGAGCTGATACCGCTCGCCGCAGCCGAACGACC
GAGCGCAGCGAGTCAGTGAGCGAGGAAGCGGAAGAGCGCCTGATGCGGTATTTTCTCCTTACGCATCTGT
GCGGTATTTCACACCGCAATGGTGCACTCTCAGTACAATCTGCTCTGATGCCGCATAGTTAAGCCAGTAT
ACACTCCGCTATCGCTACGTGACTGGGTCATGGCTGCGCCCCGACACCCGCCAACACCCGCTGACGCGCC
CTGACGGGCTTGTCTGCTCCCGGCATCCGCTTACAGACAAGCTGTGACCGTCTCCGGGAGCTGCATGTGT
CAGAGGTTTTCACCGTCATCACCGAAACGCGCGAGGCAGCTGCGGTAAAGCTCATCAGCGTGGTCGTGAA
GCGATTCACAGATGTCTGCCTGTTCATCCGCGTCCAGCTCGTTGAGTTTCTCCAGAAGCGTTAATGTCTG
GCTTCTGATAAAGCGGGCCATGTTAAGGGCGGTTTTTTCCTGTTTGGTCACTGATGCCTCCGTGTAAGGG
GGATTTCTGTTCATGGGGGTAATGATACCGATGAAACGAGAGAGGATGCTCACGATACGGGTTACTGATG
ATGAACATGCCCGGTTACTGGAACGTTGTGAGGGTAAACAACTGGCGGTATGGATGCGGCGGGACCAGAG
AAAAATCACTCAGGGTCAATGCCAGCGCTTCGTTAATACAGATGTAGGTGTTCCACAGGGTAGCCAGCAG
CATCCTGCGATGCAGATCCGGAACATAATGGTGCAGGGCGCTGACTTCCGCGTTTCCAGACTTTACGAAA
CACGGAAACCGAAGACCATTCATGTTGTTGCTCAGGTCGCAGACGTTTTGCAGCAGCAGTCGCTTCACGT
TCGCTCGCGTATCGGTGATTCATTCTGCTAACCAGTAAGGCAACCCCGCCAGCCTAGCCGGGTCCTCAAC
GACAGGAGCACGATCATGCGCACCCGTGGGGCCGCCATGCCGGCGATAATGGCCTGCTTCTCGCCGAAAC
GTTTGGTGGCGGGACCAGTGACGAAGGCTTGAGCGAGGGCGTGCAAGATTCCGAATACCGCAAGCGACAG
GCCGATCATCGTCGCGCTCCAGCGAAAGCGGTCCTCGCCGAAAATGACCCAGAGCGCTGCCGGCACCTGT
CCTACGAGTTGCATGATAAAGAAGACAGTCATAAGTGCGGCGACGATAGTCATGCCCCGCGCCCACCGGA
AGGAGCTGACTGGGTTGAAGGCTCTCAAGGGCATCGGTCGAGATCCCGGTGCCTAATGAGTGAGCTAACT
TACATTAATTGCGTTGCGCTCACTGCCCGCTTTCCAGTCGGGAAACCTGTCGTGCCAGCTGCATTAATGA
ATCGGCCAACGCGCGGGGAGAGGCGGTTTGCGTATTGGGCGCCAGGGTGGTTTTTCTTTTCACCAGTGAG
ACGGGCAACAGCTGATTGCCCTTCACCGCCTGGCCCTGAGAGAGTTGCAGCAAGCGGTCCACGCTGGTTT
GCCCCAGCAGGCGAAAATCCTGTTTGATGGTGGTTAACGGCGGGATATAACATGAGCTGTCTTCGGTATC
GTCGTATCCCACTACCGAGATGTCCGCACCAACGCGCAGCCCGGACTCGGTAATGGCGCGCATTGCGCCC
AGCGCCATCTGATCGTTGGCAACCAGCATCGCAGTGGGAACGATGCCCTCATTCAGCATTTGCATGGTTT
GTTGAAAACCGGACATGGCACTCCAGTCGCCTTCCCGTTCCGCTATCGGCTGAATTTGATTGCGAGTGAG
ATATTTATGCCAGCCAGCCAGACGCAGACGCGCCGAGACAGAACTTAATGGGCCCGCTAACAGCGCGATT
TGCTGGTGACCCAATGCGACCAGATGCTCCACGCCCAGTCGCGTACCGTCTTCATGGGAGAAAATAATAC
TGTTGATGGGTGTCTGGTCAGAGACATCAAGAAATAACGCCGGAACATTAGTGCAGGCAGCTTCCACAGC
AATGGCATCCTGGTCATCCAGCGGATAGTTAATGATCAGCCCACTGACGCGTTGCGCGAGAAGATTGTGC
ACCGCCGCTTTACAGGCTTCGACGCCGCTTCGTTCTACCATCGACACCACCACGCTGGCACCCAGTTGAT
CGGCGCGAGATTTAATCGCCGCGACAATTTGCGACGGCGCGTGCAGGGCCAGACTGGAGGTGGCAACGCC
AATCAGCAACGACTGTTTGCCCGCCAGTTGTTGTGCCACGCGGTTGGGAATGTAATTCAGCTCCGCCATC
GCCGCTTCCACTTTTTCCCGCGTTTTCGCAGAAACGTGGCTGGCCTGGTTCACCACGCGGGAAACGGTCT
GATAAGAGACACCGGCATACTCTGCGACATCGTATAACGTTACTGGTTTCACATTCACCACCCTGAATTG
ACTCTCTTCCGGGCGCTATCATGCCATACCGCGAAAGGTTTTGCGCCATTCGATGGTGTCCGGGATCTCG
ACGCTCTCCCTTATGCGACTCCTGCATTAGGAAGCAGCCCAGTAGTAGGTTGAGGCCGTTGAGCACCGCC
GCCGCAAGGAATGGTGCATGCAAGGAGATGGCGCCCAACAGTCCCCCGGCCACGGGGCCTGCCACCATAC
CCACGCCGAAACAAGCGCTCATGAGCCCGAAGTGGCGAGCCCGATCTTCCCCATCGGTGATGTCGGCGAT
ATAGGCGCCAGCAACCGCACCTGTGGCGCCGGTGATGCCGGCCACGATGCGTCCGGCGTAGAGGATCGAG
ATCGATCTCGATCCCGCGAAATTAATACGACTCACTATAGGGGAATTGTGAGCGGATAACAATTCCCCTC
TAGAAATAATTTTGTTTAACTTTAAGAAGGAGATATACATATGCACCATCACCATCACCATCACCATCAT
CATGGATCCGGTGTGCAGGTCGAGACAATTTCTCCTGGCGACGGCCGGACATTCCCTAAACGAGGACAGA
CATGCGTGGTGCACTACACCGGCATGCTGGAAGATGGCAAGAAGGTGGACAGCAGCCGGGATAGAAACAA
ACCCTTCAAGTTCATGCTGGGCAAGCAAGAAGTGATCAGAGGTTGGGAAGAGGGCGTCGCTCAGATGTCT
GTTGGACAGAGAGCCAAGCTGACAATCAGCCCCGATTACGCCTATGGCGCCACAGGACACCCTGGCATCA
TTCCTCCACATGCTACACTGGTGTTCGACGTGGAACTGCTGAAGCTGGAAATGGACAAAGATTGCGAAAT
GAAGCGCACCACCCTGGATAGCCCTCTGGGCAAACTGGAACTGTCTGGGTGCGAACAGGGCCTGCACCGT
ATCATCTTCCTGGGCAAAGGAACATCTGCAGCTGACGCCGTTGAAGTGCCTGCTCCAGCCGCAGTGCTGG
GCGGACCAGAGCCACTGATGCAGGCCACCGCCTGGCTCAACGCCTACTTTCACCAGCCTGAGGCCATCGA
GGAGTTCCCTGTGCCAGCCCTGCACCACCCAGTGTTCCAGCAGGAGAGCTTTACCCGCCAGGTGCTGTGG
AAACTGCTGAAAGTGGTGAAGTTCGGAGAGGTCATCAGCTACAGCCACCTGGCTGCCCTGGCAGGCAATC
CCGCAGCCACAGCTGCAGTGAAAACAGCTCTGAGCGGAAATCCCGTGCCCATTCTGATCCCCTGCCACCG
GGTTGTACAGGGAGACCTGGATGTTGGAGGTTACGAGGGCGGACTCGCCGTGAAAGAGTGGCTGCTGGCC
CACGAGGGCCACAGACTGGGCAAGCCTGGGCTGGGTGGTTAACTCGAGCACCACCACCACCACCACTGAG
ATCCGGCTGCTAACAAAGCCCGAAAGGAAGCTGAGTTGGCTGCTGCCACCGCTGAGCAATAACTAGCATA
ACCCCTTGGGGCCTCTAA
